>Addgene plasmid #112764 | pRK5 Myc Rheb Omp25 | addgene full sequence | sequence record 224981 | Addgene NGS Result
TTCGAGCTCGCCCGACATTGATTATTGACTAGTTATTAATAGTAATCAATTACGGGGTCATTAGTTCATA
GCCCATATATGGAGTTCCGCGTTACATAACTTACGGTAAATGGCCCGCCTGGCTGACCGCCCAACGACCC
CCGCCCATTGACGTCAATAATGACGTATGTTCCCATAGTAACGCCAATAGGGACTTTCCATTGACGTCAA
TGGGTGGAGTATTTACGGTAAACTGCCCACTTGGCAGTACATCAAGTGTATCATATGCCAAGTACGCCCC
CTATTGACGTCAATGACGGTAAATGGCCCGCCTGGCATTATGCCCAGTACATGACCTTATGGGACTTTCC
TACTTGGCAGTACATCTACGTATTAGTCATCGCTATTACCATGGTGATGCGGTTTTGGCAGTACATCAAT
GGGCGTGGATAGCGGTTTGACTCACGGGGATTTCCAAGTCTCCACCCCATTGACGTCAATGGGAGTTTGT
TTTGGCACCAAAATCAACGGGACTTTCCAAAATGTCGTAACAACTCCGCCCCATTGACGCAAATGGGCGG
TAGGCGTGTACGGTGGGAGGTCTATATAAGCAGAGCTCGTTTAGTGAACCGTCAGATCGCCTGGAGACGC
CATCCACGCTGTTTTGACCTCCATAGAAGACACCGGGACCGATCCAGCCTCCGCGGCCGGGAACGGTGCA
TTGGAACGCGGATTCCCCGTGCCAAGAGTGACGTAAGTACCGCCTATAGAGTCTATAGGCCCACCCCCTT
GGCTTCGTTAGAACGCGGCTACAATTAATACATAACCTTATGTATCATACACATACGATTTAGGTGACAC
TATAGAATAACATCCACTTTGCCTTTCTCTCCACAGGTGTCCACTCCCAGGTCCAACTGCACCTCGGTTC
TATCGATTGAATTCGCCACCATGGAGCAAAAGCTCATTTCTGAGGAAGATCTCATGCCGCAGTCCAAGTC
CCGGAAGATCGCGATCCTGGGCTACCGGTCTGTGGGGAAATCCTCATTGACGATTCAATTTGTTGAAGGC
CAATTTGTGGACTCCTACGATCCAACCATAGAAAACACTTTTACAAAGTTGATCACAGTAAATGGACAAG
AATATCATCTTCAACTTGTAGACACAGCCGGGCAAGATGAATATTCTATCTTTCCTCAGACATACTCCAT
AGATATTAATGGCTATATTCTTGTGTATTCTGTTACATCAATCAAAAGTTTTGAAGTGATTAAAGTTATC
CATGGCAAATTGTTGGATATGGTGGGGAAAGTACAAATACCTATTATGTTGGTTGGGAATAAGAAAGACC
TGCATATGGAAAGGGTGATCAGTTATGAAGAAGGGAAAGCTTTGGCAGAATCTTGGAATGCAGCTTTTTT
GGAATCTTCTGCTAAAGAAAATCAGACTGCTGTGGATGTTTTTCGAAGGATAATTTTGGAGGCAGAAAAA
ATGGACGGGGCAGCTTCACAAGGCAAGTCTTCATGCTCGGTGATGGCGGCCGCGGGCGGAGGTGGATCTG
GCGGAGGTGGATCGGTTCATCGAGGCGACGGAGAGCCGAGTGGAGTTCCTGTAGCTGTGGTGCTGCTGCC
AGTGTTTGCCCTTACCCTGGTAGCAGTTTGGGCCTTCGTGAGATACCGAAAGCAGCTCTGATAAGGATCC
CCAGCTTGGCCGCCATGGCCCAACTTGTTTATTGCAGCTTATAATGGTTACAAATAAAGCAATAGCATCA
CAAATTTCACAAATAAAGCATTTTTTTCACTGCATTCTAGTTGTGGTTTGTCCAAACTCATCAATGTATC
TTATCATGTCTGGATCGGGAATTAATTCGGCGCAGCACCATGGCCTGAAATAACCTCTGAAAGAGGAACT
TGGTTAGGTACCTTCTGAGGCGGAAAGAACCAGCTGTGGAATGTGTGTCAGTTAGGGTGTGGAAAGTCCC
CAGGCTCCCCAGCAGGCAGAAGTATGCAAAGCATGCATCTCAATTAGTCAGCAACCAGGTGTGGAAAGTC
CCCAGGCTCCCCAGCAGGCAGAAGTATGCAAAGCATGCATCTCAATTAGTCAGCAACCATAGTCCCGCCC
CTAACTCCGCCCATCCCGCCCCTAACTCCGCCCAGTTCCGCCCATTCTCCGCCCCATGGCTGACTAATTT
TTTTTATTTATGCAGAGGCCGAGGCCGCCTCGGCCTCTGAGCTATTCCAGAAGTAGTGAGGAGGCTTTTT
TGGAGGCCTAGGCTTTTGCAAAAAGCTGTTAACAGCTTGGCACTGGCCGTCGTTTTACAACGTCGTGACT
GGGAAAACCCTGGCGTTACCCAACTTAATCGCCTTGCAGCACATCCCCCTTTCGCCAGCTGGCGTAATAG
CGAAGAGGCCCGCACCGATCGCCCTTCCCAACAGTTGCGCAGCCTGAATGGCGAATGGCGCCTGATGCGG
TATTTTCTCCTTACGCATCTGTGCGGTATTTCACACCGCATA
[142 nt withheld, positions 2493-2634]
C
[141 nt withheld, positions 2636-2776]
CCTTTGACGTTGGAGTCCACGTTCTTT
[37 nt withheld, positions 2804-2840]
ACCCTATCTCGGGCTATTCTTTTGATTTATAAGGGATTTTGCCGATTTCGGCCTATTGGTTAAAAAATGA
GCTGATTTAACAAAAATTTAACGCGAATTTTAACAAAATATTAACGTTTACAATTTTATGGTGCACTCTC
AGTACAATCTGCTCTGATGCCGCATAGTTAAGCCAGCCCCGACACCCGCCAACACCCGCTGACGCGCCCT
GACGGGCTTGTCTGCTCCCGGCATCCGCTTACAGACAAGCTGTGACCGTCTCCGGGAGCTGCATGTGTCA
GAGGTTTTCACCGTCATCACCGAAACGCGCGAGACGAAAGGGCCTCGTGATACGCCTATTTTTATAGGTT
AATGTCATGATAATAATGGTTTCTTAGACGTCAGGTGGCACTTTTCGGGGAAATGTGCGCGGAACCCCTA
TTTGTTTATTTTTCTAAATACATTCAAATATGTATCCGCTCATGAGACAATAACCCTGATAAATGCTTCA
ATAATATTGAAAAAGGAAGAGTATGAGTATTCAACATTTCCGTGTCGCCCTTATTCCCTTTTTTGCGGCA
TTTTGCCTTCCTGTTTTTGCTCACCCAGAAACGCTGGTGAAAGTAAAAGATGCTGAAGATCAGTTGGGTG
CACGAGTGGGTTACATCGAACTGGATCTCAACAGCGGTAAGATCCTTGAGAGTTTTCGCCCCGAAGAACG
TTTTCCAATGATGAGCACTTTTAAAGTTCTGCTATGTGGCGCGGTATTATCCCGTATTGACGCCGGGCAA
GAGCAACTCGGTCGCCGCATACACTATTCTCAGAATGACTTGGTTGAGTACTCACCAGTCACAGAAAAGC
ATCTTACGGATGGCATGACAGTAAGAGAATTATGCAGTGCTGCCATAACCATGAGTGATAACACTGCGGC
CAACTTACTTCTGACAACGATCGGAGGACCGAAGGAGCTAACCGCTTTTTTGCACAACATGGGGGATCAT
GTAACTCGCCTTGATCGTTGGGAACCGGAGCTGAATGAAGCCATACCAAACGACGAGCGTGACACCACGA
TGCCTGTAGCAATGGCAACAACGTTGCGCAAACTATTAACTGGCGAACTACTTACTCTAGCTTCCCGGCA
ACAATTAATAGACTGGATGGAGGCGGATAAAGTTGCAGGACCACTTCTGCGCTCGGCCCTTCCGGCTGGC
TGGTTTATTGCTGATAAATCTGGAGCCGGTGAGCGTGGGTCTCGCGGTATCATTGCAGCACTGGGGCCAG
ATGGTAAGCCCTCCCGTATCGTAGTTATCTACACGACGGGGAGTCAGGCAACTATGGATGAACGAAATAG
ACAGATCGCTGAGATAGGTGCCTCACTGATTAAGCATTGGTAACTGTCAGACCAAGTTTACTCATATATA
CTTTAGATTGATTTAAAACTTCATTTTTAATTTAAAAGGATCTAGGTGAAGATCCTTTTTGATAATCTCA
TGACCAAAATCCCTTAACGTGAGTTTTCGTTCCACTGAGCGTCAGACCCCGTAGAAAAGATCAAAGGATC
TTCTTGAGATCCTTTTTTTCTGCGCGTAATCTGCTGCTTGCAAACAAAAAAACCACCGCTACCAGCGGTG
GTTTGTTTGCCGGATCAAGAGCTACCAACTCTTTTTCCGAAGGTAACTGGCTTCAGCAGAGCGCAGATAC
CAAATACTGTTCTTCTAGTGTAGCCGTAGTTAGGCCACCACTTCAAGAACTCTGTAGCACCGCCTACATA
CCTCGCTCTGCTAATCCTGTTACCAGTGGCTGCTGCCAGTGGCGATAAGTCGTGTCTTACCGGGTTGGAC
TCAAGACGATAGTTACCGGATAAGGCGCAGCGGTCGGGCTGAACGGGGGGTTCGTGCACACAGCCCAGCT
TGGAGCGAACGACCTACACCGAACTGAGATACCTACAGCGTGAGCTATGAGAAAGCGCCACGCTTCCCGA
AGGGAGAAAGGCGGACAGGTATCCGGTAAGCGGCAGGGTCGGAACAGGAGAGCGCACGAGGGAGCTTCCA
GGGGGAAACGCCTGGTATCTTTATAGTCCTGTCGGGTTTCGCCACCTCTGACTTGAGCGTCGATTTTTGT
GATGCTCGTCAGGGGGGCGGAGCCTATGGAAAAACGCCAGCAACGCGGCCTTTTTACGGTTCCTGGCCTT
TTGCTGGCCTTTTGCTCACATGTTCTTTCCTGCGTTATCCCCTGATTCTGTGGATAACCGTATTACCGCC
TTTGAGTGAGCTGATACCGCTCGCCGCAGCCGAACGACCGAGCGCAGCGAGTCAGTGAGCGAGGAAGCGG
AAGAGCGCCCAATACGCAAACCGCCTCTCCCCGCGCGTTGGCCGATTCATTAATGCAGCTGGCACGACAG
GTTTCCCGACTGGAAAGCGGGCAGTGAGCGCAACGCAATTAATGTGAGTTAGCTCACTCATTAGGCACCC
CAGGCTTTACACTTTATGCTTCCGGCTCGTATGTTGTGTGGAATTGTGAGCGGATAACAATTTCACACAG
GAAACAGCTATGACATGATTACGAATTAA
Features (pLannotate 1.2.2; 22 found; start..end, strand, type, name):
     14..393     +  enhancer       CMV enhancer: human cytomegalovirus immediate early enhancer
    394..597     +  promoter       CMV promoter: human cytomegalovirus (CMV) immediate early promoter
    733..776     +  intron         CMV intron (fragment): modified intron A from human cytomegalovirus
    828..846     +  promoter       SP6 promoter: promoter for bacteriophage SP6 RNA polymerase
    850..887     +  CDS            IgH signal sequence (fragment): signal sequence from the mouse immunoglobulin heavy chain variable region
    934..953     +  CDS            Myc (fragment): Myc (human c-Myc proto-oncogene) epitope tag
    964..1515    +  CDS            RHEB: RHEB_HUMAN - Also known as RHEB2. Experimental evidence at protein level: Swiss-Prot protein existence level 1. Activates the protein kinase activity of mTORC1, and thereby plays a role in the regulation of apoptosis. Stimulates the phosphorylation of S6K1 and EIF4EBP1 through activation of mTORC1 signaling. Has low intrinsic GTPase activity. From Homo sapiens (Human).
   1555..1668    +  CDS            Synj2bp (fragment): SYJ2B_RAT - Also known as Omp25. Experimental evidence at protein level: Swiss-Prot protein existence level 1. Regulates endocytosis of activin type 2 receptor kinases through the Ral/RALBP1-dependent pathway and may be involved in suppression of activin-induced signal transduction. From Rattus norvegicus (Rat).
   1702..1836    +  polyA_signal   SV40 poly(A) signal: SV40 polyadenylation signal
   1905..2262    +  promoter       SV40 promoter: SV40 enhancer and early promoter
   2281..2435    +  CDS            lacZα (fragment): LacZα fragment of β-galactosidase; lacZ fragment
   2441..2492    -  misc_feature   bom (fragment): basis of mobility region from pBR322
   2511..2891    +  rep_origin     M13 ori (sequence partly withheld): M13 bacteriophage origin of replication; arrow indicates direction of (+) strand synthesis
   2967..3016    -  misc_feature   bom (fragment): basis of mobility region from pBR322
   3118..3153    -  CDS            rop (fragment): Rop protein, which maintains plasmids at low copy number; rop
   3248..3352    +  promoter       AmpR promoter: bla
   3353..4213    +  CDS            AmpR: β-lactamase; bla; confers resistance to ampicillin, carbenicillin, and related antibiotics
   4384..4972    +  rep_origin     ori: high-copy-number ColE1/pMB1/pBR322/pUC origin of replication
   5155..5247    +  CDS            lacI (fragment): lac repressor; lacI; The lac repressor binds to the lac operator to inhibit transcription in E. coli. This inhibition can be relieved by adding lactose or isopropyl-β-D-thiogalactopyranoside (IPTG).
   5260..5281    +  protein_bind   CAP binding site: CAP binding activates transcription in the presence of cAMP. E. coli catabolite activator protein
   5296..5326    +  promoter       lac promoter: promoter for the E. coli lac operon
   5334..5350    +  protein_bind   lac operator: The lac repressor binds to the lac operator to inhibit transcription in E. coli. This inhibition can be relieved by adding lactose or isopropyl-β-D-thiogalactopyranoside (IPTG). lac repressor encoded by lacI
