[The description below was written by a language model from this plasmid's Addgene catalogue record and pLannotate feature annotations shown in this document.]
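Description:
pRK5 Myc Rheb Omp25 is a 5,389-nt mammalian expression plasmid built on the pRK5 backbone for expression of a relocalised form of the human small GTPase RHEB. It is propagated in E. coli through a high-copy ColE1/pUC-type origin and selected with ampicillin via the β-lactamase (AmpR) gene and its own promoter. An M13 phage origin is also present, which in principle permits single-stranded DNA production. Short fragments of lacZα, lacI, rop and bom, plus a lac promoter/operator region, are annotated. These appear to be backbone remnants rather than functional parts of the payload. No mammalian selection marker is annotated.

The expression cassette is driven by the human cytomegalovirus immediate-early enhancer and promoter, followed by a fragment of CMV intron A and an SP6 promoter that could support in vitro transcription. A short match to an IgH signal sequence is annotated just upstream of the insert, and the record does not indicate that it is part of the encoded protein. The open reading frame consists of an N-terminal Myc epitope tag (annotated only as a partial match), the human RHEB coding sequence, and a C-terminal fragment of rat Synj2bp, also known as Omp25. An SV40 polyadenylation signal terminates the transcript, and an SV40 enhancer/early promoter region lies downstream. The Omp25 C-terminal segment is commonly used as a tail anchor for the outer mitochondrial membrane, so the fusion presumably redirects Rheb, an activator of mTORC1 kinase, away from its normal membrane location, with the Myc tag allowing detection. The stated purpose is simply to express myc-Rheb-Omp25, and the associated study concerns nutrient-regulated mTORC1 activation at the lysosomal Rag GTPase–Ragulator scaffold.
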