Addgene plasmid #112764: pRK5 Myc Rheb Omp25
Purpose: express myc-Rheb-Omp25
Depositing lab: Roberto Zoncu. Depositing organization: University of California, Berkeley. Publication: A nutrient-induced affinity switch controls mTORC1 activation by its Rag GTPase-Ragulator lysosomal scaffold. Lawrence RE, Cho KF, Rappold R, Thrun A, Tofaute M, Kim DJ, Moldavski O, Hurley JH, Zoncu R. Nat Cell Biol. 2018 Sep;20(9):1052-1063. doi: 10.1038/s41556-018-0148-6. Epub 2018 Jul 30. PubMed 30061680.
Backbone
  Vector backbone: pRK5
  Vector type: Mammalian Expression
Growth in bacteria
  Bacterial resistance: Ampicillin, 100 μg/mL
  Growth temperature: 37°C
  Growth strain: DH5alpha
  Copy number: Unknown
Gene/Insert
  Gene/Insert name: myc-Rheb-Omp25
  Species: H. sapiens (human)
  Entrez Gene: RHEB (a.k.a. RHEB2)
  Tag / fusion protein: myc (N terminal on insert); Omp25 (C terminal on insert)
  Cloning method: Restriction Enzyme; 5′ cloning site Unknown (unknown if destroyed); 3′ cloning site Unknown (unknown if destroyed)
Terms and licenses: Academic/Nonprofit Terms; Industry Terms: Not Available to Industry
How to cite: pRK5 Myc Rheb Omp25 was a gift from Roberto Zoncu (Addgene plasmid # 112764 ; http://n2t.net/addgene:112764 ; RRID:Addgene_112764)
